Addgene plasmid #24657: pASTA3
Depositing lab: Tanya Parish. Depositing organization: Queen Mary and Westfield College, University of London. Publication: Sensitive detection of gene expression in mycobacteria under replicating and non-replicating conditions using optimized far-red reporters. Carroll P, Schreuder LJ, Muwanguzi-Karugaba J, Wiles S, Robertson BD, Ripoll J, Ward TH, Bancroft GJ, Schaible UE, Parish T. PLoS One. 2010 . 5(3):e9823. 10.1371/journal.pone.0009823 PubMed 20352111.
Backbone
  Vector backbone: pSMT3-S
  Backbone size w/o insert (bp): 5582
  Vector type: Bacterial Expression
  Selectable markers: Hygromycin
Growth in bacteria
  Bacterial resistance: Hygromycin, 200 μg/mL
  Growth temperature: 37°C
  Growth strain: DH5alpha
  Copy number: Unknown
Gene/Insert
  Gene/Insert name: tdTomato
  Species: Synthetis gene
  Insert size (bp): 1450
  Cloning method: Restriction Enzyme; 5′ cloning site BamHI (not destroyed); 3′ cloning site HindIII (not destroyed)
  Sequencing primers: 5′ M13rev; 3′ pBluescriptKS
Resource information
  A portion of this plasmid was derived from a plasmid made by: Synthetic gene obtained from Jeff Cirillo
Terms and licenses: Academic/Nonprofit Terms; Industry Terms: Not Available to Industry
How to cite: pASTA3 was a gift from Tanya Parish (Addgene plasmid # 24657 ; http://n2t.net/addgene:24657 ; RRID:Addgene_24657)
