[The description below was written by a language model from this plasmid's Addgene catalogue record and pLannotate feature annotations shown in this document.]
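Description:
pASTA3 is a bacterial expression plasmid of about 7.0 kb, built on the pSMT3-S backbone, that carries a synthetic tdTomato gene for use as a fluorescent reporter in mycobacteria. The roughly 1.45 kb insert was cloned between BamHI and HindIII sites, both of which were retained, and it encodes tdTomato, a constitutively fluorescent orange-red tandem-dimer protein derived from the Discosoma red fluorescent protein. The plasmid is propagated in E. coli through a high-copy ColE1/pUC-type origin. Selection relies on hygromycin resistance, provided by the hygromycin phosphotransferase gene (hyg) from Streptomyces hygroscopicus, which lies on the opposite strand to the reporter.

The promoter driving tdTomato is not named in the catalogue fields and is not clearly annotated. Upstream of the coding sequence, the automated annotation finds only a short fragment resembling a Streptomyces coelicolor protein and two very short matches to tet operator-type sequence, and these should not be taken as evidence of a functional Tet-responsive promoter. A pBluescript-derived lac promoter, operator and CAP site with multiple cloning site remnants sit further upstream, and small lacI and β-lactamase fragments appear to be cloning leftovers. A stretch of nearly 3 kb between the reporter and hyg is unannotated. No mycobacterial replication origin is identified in the feature table, so the record does not show how the plasmid is maintained in mycobacteria.

According to the associated publication, the construct belongs to a set of optimized red and far-red fluorescent reporters. These were developed for sensitive detection of gene expression in mycobacteria under both replicating and non-replicating conditions.
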