Features (pLannotate 1.2.2; 13 found; start..end, strand, type, name):
      9..113     +  CDS            Y4104_STRCO (fragment): Protein inferred from homology: Swiss-Prot protein existence level 3. From Streptomyces coelicolor (strain ATCC BAA-471 / A3(2) / M145).
    171..190     +  promoter       tight TRE promoter (fragment): Tet-responsive promoter PTight, consisting of seven tet operator sequences followed by the minimal CMV promoter
    197..214     +  promoter       tight TRE promoter (fragment): Tet-responsive promoter PTight, consisting of seven tet operator sequences followed by the minimal CMV promoter
    321..1748    +  CDS            tdTomato: tdTomato is a basic (constitutively fluorescent) orange fluorescent protein published in 2004, derived from Discosoma sp.. It is reported to be a somewhat slowly-maturing tandem dimer with low acid sensitivity.
   1752..1787    +  misc_feature   MCS (fragment): pBluescript multiple cloning site
   4620..5612    -  CDS            hyg: KHYB_STRHY - Experimental evidence at protein level: Swiss-Prot protein existence level 1. The aminoglycoside phosphotransferases achieve inactivation of their antibiotic substrates by phosphorylation. From Streptomyces hygroscopicus.
   5724..5804    +  CDS            bla(M) (fragment): β-lactamase lacking the signal sequence; bla(M); allows cytosolic expression of β-lactamase
   5976..6564    +  rep_origin     ori: high-copy-number ColE1/pMB1/pBR322/pUC origin of replication
   6747..6839    +  CDS            lacI (fragment): lac repressor; lacI; The lac repressor binds to the lac operator to inhibit transcription in E. coli. This inhibition can be relieved by adding lactose or isopropyl-β-D-thiogalactopyranoside (IPTG).
   6852..6873    +  protein_bind   CAP binding site: CAP binding activates transcription in the presence of cAMP. E. coli catabolite activator protein
   6888..6918    +  promoter       lac promoter: promoter for the E. coli lac operon
   6926..6942    +  protein_bind   lac operator: The lac repressor binds to the lac operator to inhibit transcription in E. coli. This inhibition can be relieved by adding lactose or isopropyl-β-D-thiogalactopyranoside (IPTG). lac repressor encoded by lacI
   6988..6       +  misc_feature   MCS (fragment) (across the origin): pBluescript multiple cloning site
>Addgene plasmid #24657 | pASTA3 | addgene full sequence | sequence record 309838 | Addgene NGS Result
TCTAGAGGATCGTCGGCACCGTCACGGCCGTGGGAGGCGGCACGATCCGCGACGTGATGATCGGCCGCAT
CCCCACGGTGCTGCGCAGTGAGCTCTACGCCATCCCGGCGTTGATCTGTGCGTTCGCACGCACAGGCCCG
GTGTGAGAAGGGTCTCTGACGAGCGGGAGAACTCCCTATCAGTGATAGAGTTTGTCCTCCCTATCAGTGA
TAGATAGGCTCTGGGAGTACCCGTGTGTACGACCAGCACGGCATACATCATTTCGACGCCGAGAGATTCG
CCGCCCGAAATGAGCACGATCCGGATCCAGGAGGGAATTCATGGTGAGTAAGGGCGAGGAGGTCATTAAG
GAGTTCATGCGGTTCAAGGTCAGGATGGAGGGCAGCATGAACGGTCATGAGTTCGAAATCGAAGGAGAAG
GAGAGGGCCGGCCGTACGAGGGGACGCAGACCGCGAAGCTGAAGGTGACGAAGGGCGGCCCACTCCCCTT
CGCATGGGACATCCTGTCGCCGCAGTTCATGTATGGTTCCAAGGCGTACGTGAAGCATCCGGCGGACATA
CCGGACTACAAGAAGCTGAGCTTCCCGGAGGGGTTCAAGTGGGAGCGGGTCATGAACTTTGAGGACGGCG
GCCTTGTCACAGTGACCCAGGATAGCAGTTTGCAGGACGGCACGCTGATCTATAAGGTGAAGATGCGAGG
GACCAACTTCCCGCCCGACGGCCCCGTGATGCAGAAGAAGACCATGGGCTGGGAGGCTTCGACGGAGCGC
CTGTACCCGCGTGACGGTGTGCTGAAGGGCGAAATCCACCAGGCCCTGAAGCTGAAGGATGGAGGTCACT
ACCTCGTCGAGTTCAAGACCATCTACATGGCCAAAAAGCCCGTGCAGCTCCCCGGCTACTACTATGTTGA
CACCAAGCTCGACATTACCTCGCATAACGAGGACTATACCATCGTGGAGCAATACGAACGCTCGGAGGGC
CGGCACCACCTGTTCCTCGGTCATGGGACCGGTTCGACTGGCAGCGGTAGTTCAGGAACCGCCTCGTCGG
AGGACAACAATATGGCCGTGATCAAAGAGTTCATGCGCTTCAAGGTGCGAATGGAAGGTTCGATGAACGG
CCACGAGTTCGAGATCGAGGGGGAAGGCGAAGGTCGGCCATACGAAGGCACCCAGACGGCGAAGTTGAAA
GTGACCAAGGGCGGCCCGCTGCCGTTCGCGTGGGACATCCTGTCACCGCAATTCATGTATGGCTCGAAGG
CCTACGTCAAGCACCCGGCCGACATTCCAGACTACAAGAAGCTCTCTTTTCCCGAGGGCTTCAAGTGGGA
GCGCGTCATGAACTTTGAGGATGGTGGCCTGGTGACCGTAACGCAGGACAGCTCCCTCCAGGACGGGACC
CTGATCTATAAAGTGAAGATGCGCGGCACCAACTTCCCACCCGATGGCCCAGTAATGCAAAAGAAAACGA
TGGGATGGGAGGCAAGCACCGAACGTCTGTACCCGCGCGACGGAGTCCTGAAGGGTGAAATCCACCAAGC
CCTAAAACTGAAGGACGGTGGGCACTACCTGGTTGAGTTCAAGACCATCTATATGGCAAAGAAGCCCGTG
CAACTCCCCGGATATTACTACGTGGACACGAAGCTGGACATCACCAGCCACAACGAAGACTACACGATCG
TCGAGCAATACGAACGGAGTGAGGGTCGGCACCATCTCTTCCTCTATGGTATGGACGAGCTGTACAAGTA
AAAGCTTATCGATACCGTCGACCTCGAGGGGGGGCCCCCGGGGATCATCGAGCCGAGAACGTTATCGAAG
TTGGTCATGTGTAATCCCCTCGTTTGAACTTTGGATTAAGCGTAGATACACCCTTGGACAAGCCAGTTGG
ATTCGGAGACAAGCAAATTCAGCCTTAAAAAGGGCGAGGCCCTGCGGTGGTGGAACACCGCAGGGCCTCT
AACCGCTCGACGCGCTGCACCAACCAGCCCGCGAACGGCTGGCAGCCAGCGTAAGGCGCGGCTCATCGGG
CGGCGTTCGCCACGATGTCCTGCACTTCGAGCCAAGCCTCGAACACCTGCTGGTGTGCACGACTCACCCG
GTTGTTGACACCGCGCGCGGCCGTGCGGGCTCGGTGGGGCGGCTCTGTCGCCCTTGCCAGCGTGAGTAGC
GCGTACCTCACCTCGCCCAACAGGTCGCACACAGCCGATTCGTACGCCATAAAGCCAGGTGAGCCCACCA
GCTCCGTAAGTTCGGGCGCTGTGTGGCTCGTACCCGCGCATTCAGGCGGCAGGGGGTCTAACGGGTCTAA
GGCGGCGTGTACGGCCGCCACAGCGGCTCTCAGCGGCCCGGAAACGTCCTCGAAACGACGCATGTGTTCC
TCCTGGTTGGTACAGGTGGTTGGGGGTGCTCGGCTGTCGCTGGTGTTCCACCACCAGGGCTCGACGGGAG
AGCGGGGGAGTGTGCAGTTGTGGGGTGGCCCCTCAGCGAAATATCTGACTTGGAGCTCGTGTCGGACCAT
ACACCGGTGATTAATCGTGGTCTACTACCAAGCGTGAGCCACGTCGCCGACGAATTTGAGCAGCTCTGGC
TGCCGTACTGGCCGCTGGCAAGCGACGATCTGCTCGAGGGGATCTACCGCCAAAGCCGCGCGTCGGCCCT
AGGCCGCCGGTACATCGAGGCGAACCCAACAGCGCTGGCAAACCTGCTGGTCGTGGACGTAGACCATCCA
GACGCAGCGCTCCGAGCGCTCAGCGCCCGGGGGTCCCATCCGCTGCCCAACGCGATCGTGGGCAATCGCG
CCAACGGCCACGCACACGCAGTGTGGGCACTCAACGCCCCTGTTCCACGCACCGAATACGCGCGGCGTAA
GCCGCTCGCATACATGGCGGCGTGCGCCGAAGGCCTTCGGCGCGCCGTCGACGGCGACCGCAGTTACTCA
GGCCTCATGACCAAAAACCCCGGCCACATCGCCTGGGAAACGGAATGGCTCCACTCAGATCTCTACACAC
TCAGCCACATCGAGGCCGAGCTCGGCGCGAACATGCCACCGCCGCGCTGGCGTCAGCAGACCACGTACAA
AGCGGCTCCGACGCCGCTAGGGCGGAATTGCGCACTGTTCGATTCCGTCAGGTTGTGGGCCTATCGTCCC
GCCCTCATGCGGATCTACCTGCCGACCCGGAACGTGGACGGACTCGGCCGCGCGATCTATGCCGAGTGCC
ACGCGCGAAACGCCGAATTCCCGTGCAACGACGTGTGTCCCGGACCGCTACCGGACAGCGAGGTCCGCGC
CATCGCCAACAGCATTTGGCGTTGGATCACAACCAAGTCGCGCATTTGGGCGGACGGGATCGTGGTCTAC
GAGGCCACACTCAGTGCGCGCCAGTCGGCCATCTCGCGGAAGGGCGCAGCAGCGCGCACGGCGGCGAGCA
CAGTTGCGCGGCGCGCAAAGTCCGCGTCAGCCATGGAGGCATTGCTATGAGCGACGGCTACAGCGACGGC
TACAACCGGCAGCCGACTGTCCGCAAAAAGCGGCGCGTGACCGCCGCCGAAGGCGCTCGAATCACCGGAC
TATCCGAACGCCACGTCGTCCGGCTCGTGGCGCAGGAACGCAGCGAGTGGCTCGCCGAGCAGGCTGCACG
CCGCGAACGCATCCGCGCCTATCACGACGACGAGGGCCACTCTTGGCCGCAAACGGCCAAACATTTCGGG
CTGCATCTGGACACCGTTAAGCGACTCGGCTATCGGGCGAGGAAAGAGCGTGCGGCAGAACAGGAAGCGG
CTCAAAAGGCCCACAACGAAGCCGACAATCCACCGCTGTTCTAACGCAATTGGGGAGCGGGTGTCGCGGG
GGTTCCGTGGGGGGTTCCGTTGCAACGGGTCGGACAGGTAAAAGTCCTGGTAGACGCTAGTTTTCTGGTT
TGGGCCATGCCTGTCTCGTTGCGTGTTTCGTTGCGCCCGTTTTGAATACCAGCCAGACGAGACGGGGTTC
TACGAATCTTGGTCGATACCAAGCCATTTCCGCTGAATATCGGGGAGCTCACCGCCAGAATCGGTGGTTG
TGGTGATGTACGTGGCGAACTCCGTTGTAGTGCCTGTGGTGGCATCCGTGGCCACTCTCGTTGCACGGTT
CGTTGTGCCGTTACAGGCCCCGTTGACAGCTCACCGAACGTAGTTAAAACATGCTGGTCAAACTAGGTTT
ACCAACGATACGAGTCAGCTCATCTAGGGCCAGTTCTAGGCGTTGTTCGTTGCGCGGTTCGTTGCGCATG
TTTCGTGTGGTTGCTAGATGGCTCCGCAACCACACGCTTCGAGGTTGAGTGCTTCCAGCACGGGCGCGAT
CCAGAAGAACTTCGTCGTGCGACTGTCCTCGTTGATCCTTGCCGAGCTGGGATGGAAGCCCGGCCGACCC
ACCCTGGAGGAGATGATCGAGGATGCCAGGGCCTTTCACGCCCGCCGCTGCTGAGCGTCCGCCGCCGGGC
CCGCACCGCCGTCGGCCGGCCCGCTCCGGGCTCGCAGCAGCGGGCTTCGGCGCGGGCCCGGGGCTCCCGG
GCCGCCGGGCGGGGCTCCGCCCGGCGGCCGCCGGGGGCCGGGGGCGGCGCCGGGCGGCCCGGGGCGTCAG
GCGCCGGGGGCGGTGTCCGGCGGCCCCCAGAGGAACTGCGCCAGTTCCTCCGGATCGGTGAAGCCGGAGA
GATCCAGCGGGGTCTCCTCGAACACCTCGAAGTCGTGCAGGAAGGTGAAGGCGAGCAGTTCGCGGGCGAA
GTCCTCGGTCCGCTTCCACTGCGCCCCGTCGAGCAGCGCGGCCAGGATCTCGCGGTCGCCCCGGAAGGCG
TTGAGATGCAGTTGCACCAGGCTGTAGCGGGAGTCTCCCGCATAGACGTCGGTGAAGTCGACGATCCCGG
TGACCTCGGTCGCGGCCAGGTCCACGAAGATGTTGGTCCCGTGCAGGTCGCCGTGGACGAACCGGGGTTC
GCGGCCGGCCAGCAGCGTGTCCACGTCCGGCAGCCAGTCCTCCAGGCGGTCCAGCAGCCGGGGCGAGAGG
TAGCCCCACCCGCGGTGGTCCTCGACGGTCGCCGCGCGGCGTTCCCGCAGCAGTTCCGGGAAGACCTCGG
AATGGGGGGTGAGCACGGTGTTCCCGGTCAGCGGCACCCTGTGCAGCCGGCCGAGCACCCGGCCGAGTTC
GCGGGCCAGGGCGAGCAGCGCGTTCCGGTCGGTCGTGCCGTCCATCGCGGACCGCCAGGTGGTGCCGGTC
ATCCGGCTCATCACCAGGTAGGGCCACGGCCAGGCTCCGGTGCCGGGCCGCAGCTCGCCGCGGCCGAGGA
GGCGGGGCACCGGCACCGGGGCGTCCGCCAGGACCGCGTACGCCTCCGACTCCGACGCGAGGCTCTCCGG
ACCGCACCAGTGCTCGCCGAACAGCTTGATCACCGGGCCGGGCTCGCCGACCAGTACGGGGTTGGTGCTC
TCGCCGGGCACCCGCAGCACCGGCGGCACCGGCAGCCCGAGCTCCTCCAGGGCTCGGCGGGCCAGCGGCT
CCCAGAATTCCTGGTCGTTCCGCAGGCTCGCGTAGGAATCATCCGAATCAATACGGTCGAGAAGTAACAG
GGATTCTTGTGTCACAGCGGACCTCTATTCACAGGGTACGGGCCGGCTTAATTCCGCACGGCCGGTCGCG
ACACGGCCTGTCCGCACCGCGGATCAGGCGTTGACGATGACGGGCTGGTCGGCCACGTCGGGGAGTCAGG
CAACTATGGATGAACGAAATAGACAGATCGCTGAGATAGGTGCCTCACTGATTAAGCATTGGTAACTGTC
AGACCAAGTTTACTCATATATACTTTAGATTGATTTAAAACTTCATTTTTAATTTAAAAGGATCTAGGTG
AAGATCCTTTTTGATAATCTCATGACCAAAATCCCTTAACGTGAGTTTTCGTTCCACTGAGCGTCAGACC
CCGTAGAAAAGATCAAAGGATCTTCTTGAGATCCTTTTTTTCTGCGCGTAATCTGCTGCTTGCAAACAAA
AAAACCACCGCTACCAGCGGTGGTTTGTTTGCCGGATCAAGAGCTACCAACTCTTTTTCCGAAGGTAACT
GGCTTCAGCAGAGCGCAGATACCAAATACTGTTCTTCTAGTGTAGCCGTAGTTAGGCCACCACTTCAAGA
ACTCTGTAGCACCGCCTACATACCTCGCTCTGCTAATCCTGTTACCAGTGGCTGCTGCCAGTGGCGATAA
GTCGTGTCTTACCGGGTTGGACTCAAGACGATAGTTACCGGATAAGGCGCAGCGGTCGGGCTGAACGGGG
GGTTCGTGCACACAGCCCAGCTTGGAGCGAACGACCTACACCGAACTGAGATACCTACAGCGTGAGCTAT
GAGAAAGCGCCACGCTTCCCGAAGGGAGAAAGGCGGACAGGTATCCGGTAAGCGGCAGGGTCGGAACAGG
AGAGCGCACGAGGGAGCTTCCAGGGGGAAACGCCTGGTATCTTTATAGTCCTGTCGGGTTTCGCCACCTC
TGACTTGAGCGTCGATTTTTGTGATGCTCGTCAGGGGGGCGGAGCCTATGGAAAAACGCCAGCAACGCGG
CCTTTTTACGGTTCCTGGCCTTTTGCTGGCCTTTTGCTCACATGTTCTTTCCTGCGTTATCCCCTGATTC
TGTGGATAACCGTATTACCGCCTTTGAGTGAGCTGATACCGCTCGCCGCAGCCGAACGACCGAGCGCAGC
GAGTCAGTGAGCGAGGAAGCGGAAGAGCGCCCAATACGCAAACCGCCTCTCCCCGCGCGTTGGCCGATTC
ATTAATGCAGCTGGCACGACAGGTTTCCCGACTGGAAAGCGGGCAGTGAGCGCAACGCAATTAATGTGAG
TTAGCTCACTCATTAGGCACCCCAGGCTTTACACTTTATGCTTCCGGCTCGTATGTTGTGTGGAATTGTG
AGCGGATAACAATTTCACACAGGAAACAGCTATGACATGATTACCAGATCTGGCTCGCACCGCGGTGGCG
GCCGC
