>Addgene plasmid #24657 | pASTA3 | addgene partial sequence | sequence record 30637 | 24657 with M13pUC-rev
ATCTGGCTCGCACCGCGGTGGCGGCCGCTCTAGAGGATCGTCGGCACCGTCACGGCCGTGGGAGGCGGCA
CGATCCGCGACGTGATGATCGGCCGCATCCCCACGGTGCTGCGCAGTGAGCTCTACGCCATCCCGGCGTT
GATCTGTGCGTTCGCACGCACAGGCCCGGTGTGAGAAGGGTCTCTGACGAGCGGGAGAACTCCCTATCAG
TGATAGAGTTTGTCCTCCCTATCAGTGATAGATAGGCTCTGGGAGTACCCGTGTGTACGACCAGCACGGC
ATACATCATTTCGACGCCGAGAGATTCGCCGCCCGAAATGAGCACGATCCGGATCCAGGAGGGAATTCAT
GGTGAGTAAGGGCGAGGAGGTCATTAAGGAGTTCATGCGGTTCAAGGTCAGGATGGAGGGCAGCATGAAC
GGTCATGAGTTCGAAATCGAAGGAGAAGGAGAGGGCCGGCCGTACGAGGGGACGCAGACCGCGAAGCTGA
AGGTGACGAAGGGCGGCCCACTCCCCTTCGCATGGGACATCCTGTCGCCGCAGTTCATGTATGGTTCCAA
GGCGTACGTGAAGCATCCGGCGGACATACCGGACTACAAGAAGCTGAGCTTCCCGGAGGGGTTCAAGTGG
GAGCGGGTCATGAACTTTGAGGACGGCGGCCTTGTCACAGTGACCCAGGATAGCAGTTTGCAGGACGGCA
CGCTGATCTATAAGGTGAAGATGCGAGGGACCAACTTCCCGCCCGACGGCCCCGTGATGCAGAAGAAGAC
CATGGGCTGGGAGGCTTCGACGGAGCGCCTGTACCCGCGTGACGGTGTGCTG
